>Addgene plasmid #197504 | pCMV-T7-ABE8e-SpCas9-NRCH-P2A-EGFP (RMD57) | addgene full sequence | sequence record 386610 | Addgene NGS Result
ATATGCCAAGTACGCCCCCTATTGACGTCAATGACGGTAAATGGCCCGCCTGGCATTATGCCCAGTACAT
GACCTTATGGGACTTTCCTACTTGGCAGTACATCTACGTATTAGTCATCGCTATTACCATGGTGATGCGG
TTTTGGCAGTACATCAATGGGCGTGGATAGCGGTTTGACTCACGGGGATTTCCAAGTCTCCACCCCATTG
ACGTCAATGGGAGTTTGTTTTGGCACCAAAATCAACGGGACTTTCCAAAATGTCGTAACAACTCCGCCCC
ATTGACGCAAATGGGCGGTAGGCGTGTACGGTGGGAGGTCTATATAAGCAGAGCTGGTTTAGTGAACCGT
CAGATCCGCTAGAGATCCGCGGCCGCTAATACGACTCACTATAGGGAGAGCCGCCACCATGAAACGGACA
GCCGACGGAAGCGAGTTCGAGTCACCAAAGAAGAAGCGGAAAGTCTCTGAGGTGGAGTTTTCCCACGAGT
ACTGGATGAGACATGCCCTGACCCTGGCCAAGAGGGCACGCGATGAGAGGGAGGTGCCTGTGGGAGCCGT
GCTGGTGCTGAACAATAGAGTGATCGGCGAGGGCTGGAACAGAGCCATCGGCCTGCACGACCCAACAGCC
CATGCCGAAATTATGGCCCTGAGACAGGGCGGCCTGGTCATGCAGAACTACAGACTGATTGACGCCACCC
TGTACGTGACATTCGAGCCTTGCGTGATGTGCGCCGGCGCCATGATCCACTCTAGGATCGGCCGCGTGGT
GTTTGGCGTGAGGAACAGCAAAAGAGGCGCCGCAGGCTCCCTGATGAACGTGCTGAACTACCCCGGCATG
AATCACCGCGTCGAAATTACCGAGGGAATCCTGGCAGATGAATGTGCCGCCCTGCTGTGCGATTTCTACC
GGATGCCTAGACAGGTGTTCAATGCTCAGAAGAAGGCCCAGAGCTCCATCAACTCCGGAGGATCTAGCGG
AGGCTCCTCTGGCTCTGAGACACCTGGCACAAGCGAGAGCGCAACACCTGAAAGCAGCGGGGGCAGCAGC
GGGGGGTCAGACAAGAAGTACAGCATCGGCCTGGCCATCGGCACCAACTCTGTGGGCTGGGCCGTGATCA
CCGACGAGTACAAGGTGCCCAGCAAGAAATTCAAGGTGCTGGGCAACACCGACCGGCACAGCATCAAGAA
GAACCTGATCGGAGCCCTGCTGTTCGACAGCGGCGAAACAGCCGAGGCCACCCGGCTGAAGAGAACCGCC
AGAAGAAGATACACCAGACGGAAGAACCGGATCTGCTATCTGCAAGAGATCTTCAGCAACGAGATGGCCA
AGGTGGACGACAGCTTCTTCCACAGACTGGAAGAGTCCTTCCTGGTGGAAGAGGATAAGAAGCACGAGCG
GCACCCCATCTTCGGCAACATCGTGGACGAGGTGGCCTACCACGAGAAGTACCCCACCATCTACCACCTG
AGAAAGAAACTGGTGGACAGCACCGACAAGGCCGACCTGCGGCTGATCTATCTGGCCCTGGCCCACATGA
TCAAGTTCCGGGGCCACTTCCTGATCGAGGGCGACCTGAACCCCGACAACAGCGACGTGGACAAGCTGTT
CATCCAGCTGGTGCAGACCTACAACCAGCTGTTCGAGGAAAACCCCATCAACGCCAGCGGCGTGGACGCC
AAGGCCATCCTGTCTGCCAGACTGAGCAAGAGCAGACGGCTGGAAAATCTGATCGCCCAGCTGCCCGGCG
AGAAGAAGAATGGCCTGTTCGGAAACCTGATTGCCCTGAGCCTGGGCCTGACCCCCAACTTCAAGAGCAA
CTTCGACCTGGCCGAGGATGCCAAACTGCAGCTGAGCAAGGACACCTACGACGACGACCTGGACAACCTG
CTGGCCCAGATCGGCGACCAGTACGCCGACCTGTTTCTGGCCGCCAAGAACCTGTCCGACGCCATCCTGC
TGAGCGACATCCTGAGAGTGAACACCGAGATCACCAAGGCCCCCCTGAGCGCCTCTATGGTGAAGAGATA
CGACGAGCACCACCAGGACCTGACCCTGCTGAAAGCTCTCGTGCGGCAGCAGCTGCCTGAGAAGTACAAA
GAGATTTTCTTCGACCAGAGCAAGAACGGCTACGCCGGCTACATTGACGGCGGAGCCAGCCAGGAAGAGT
TCTACAAGTTCATCAAGCCCATCCTGGAAAAGATGGACGGCACCGAGGAACTGCTCGTGAAGCTGAACAG
AGAGGACCTGCTGCGGAAGCAGCGGACCTTCGACAACGGCATCATCCCCCACCAGATCCACCTGGGAGAG
CTGCACGCCATTCTGCGGCGGCAGGGCGATTTTTACCCATTCCTGAAGGACAACCGGGAAAAGATCGAGA
AGATCCTGACCTTCCGCATCCCCTACTACGTGGGCCCTCTGGCCAGGGGAAACAGCAGATTCGCCTGGAT
GACCAGAAAGAGCGAGGAAACCATCACCCCCTGGAACTTCGAGGAAGTGGTGGACAAGGGCGCTTCCGCC
CAGAGCTTCATCGAGCGGATGACCAACTTCGATAAGAACCTGCCCAACGAGAAGGTGCTGCCCAAGCACA
GCCTGCTGTACGAGTACTTCACCGTGTATAACGAGCTGACCAAAGTGAAATACGTGACCGAGGGAATGAG
AAAGCCCGCCTTCCTGAGCGGCGAGCAGAAAAAGGCCATCGTGGACCTGCTGTTCAAGACCAACCGGAAA
GTGACCGTGAAGCAGCTGAAAGAGGACTACTTCAAGAAAATCGAGTGCTTCGACTCCGTGGAAATCTCCG
GCGTGGAAGATCGGTTCAACGCCTCCCTGGGCACATACCACGATCTGCTGAAAATTATCAAGGACAAGGA
CTTCCTGGACAATGAGGAAAACGAGGACATTCTGGAAGATATCGTGCTGACCCTGACACTGTTTGAGGAC
AGAGAGATGATCGAGGAACGGCTGAAAACCTATGCCCACCTGTTCGACGACAAAGTGATGAAGCAGCTGA
AGCGGCTGAGATACACCGGCTGGGGCAGGCTGAGCCGGAAGCTGATCAACGGCATCCGGGACAAGCAGTC
CGGCAAGACAATCCTGGATTTCCTGAAGTCCGACGGCTTCGCCAACAGAAACTTCATGCAGCTGATCCAC
GACGACAGCCTGACCTTTAAAGAGGACATCCAGAAAGCCCAGGTGTCCGGCCAGGGCGATAGCCTGCACG
AGCACATTGCCAATCTGGCCGGCAGCCCCGCCATTAAGAAGGGCATCCTGCAGACAGTGAAGGTGGTGGA
CGAGCTCGTGAAAGTGATGGGCGGCCACAAGCCCGAGAACATCGTGATCGAAATGGCCAGAGAGAACCAG
ACCACCCAGAAGGGACAGAAGAACAGCCGCGAGAGAATGAAGCGGATCGAAGAGGGCATCAAAGAGCTGG
GCAGCCAGATCCTGAAAGAACACCCCGTGGAAAACACCCAGCTGCAGAACGAGAAGCTGTACCTGTACTA
CCTGCAGAATGGGCGGGATATGTACGTGGACCAGGAACTGGACATCAACCGGCTGTCCGACTACGATGTG
GACCATATCGTGCCTCAGAGCTTTCTGAAGGACGACTCCATCGACAACAAGGTGCTGACCAGAAGCGACA
AGAACCGGGGCAAGAGCGACAACGTGCCCTCCGAAGAGGTCGTGAAGAAGATGAAGAACTACTGGCGGCA
GCTGCTGAACGCCAAGCTGATTACCCAGAGAAAGTTCGACAATCTGACCAAGGCCGAGAGAGGCGGCCTG
AGCGAACTGGATAAGGCCGGCTTCATCAAGAGACAGCTGGTGGAAACCCGGCAGATCACAAAGCACGTGG
CACAGATCCTGGACTCCCGGATGAACACTAAGTACGACGAGAATGACAAGCTGATCCGGGAAGTGAAAGT
GATCACCCTGAAGTCCAAGCTGGTGTCCGATTTCCGGAAGGATTTCCAGTTTTACAAAGTGCGCGAGATC
AACAACTACCACCACGCCCACGACGCCTACCTGAACGCCGTCGTGGGAACCGCCCTGATCAAAAAGTACC
CTAAGCTGGAAAGCGAGTTCGTGTACGGCGACTACAAGGTGTACGACGTGCGGAAGATGATCGCCAAGAG
CGAGCAGGAAATCGGCAAGGCTACCGCCAAGTACTTCTTCTACAGCAACATCATGAACTTTTTCAAGACC
GAGATTACCCTGGCCAACGGCGAGATCCGGAAGCGGCCTCTGATCGAGACAAACGGCGAAACCGGGGAGA
TCGTGTGGGATAAGGGCCGGGATTTTGCCACCGTGCGGAAAGTGCTGAGCATGCCCCAAGTGAATATCGT
GAAAAAGACCGAGGTGCAGACAGGCGGCTTCAGCAAAGAGTCTATCCTGCCCAAGGGCAACAGCGATAAG
CTGATCGCCAGAAAGAAGGACTGGGACCCTAAGAAGTACGGCGGCTTCAACAGCCCCACCGTGGCCTATT
CTGTGCTGGTGGTGGCCAAAGTGGAAAAGGGCAAGTCCAAGAAACTGAAGAGTGTGAAAGAGCTGCTGGG
GATCACCATCATGGAAAGAAGCAGCTTCGAGAAGAATCCCATCGACTTTCTGGAAGCCAAGGGCTACAAA
GAAGTGAAAAAGGACCTGATCATCAAGCTGCCTAAGTACTCCCTGTTCGAGCTGGAAAACGGCCGGAAGA
GAATGCTGGCCTCTGCCGGCGTGCTGCAGAAGGGAAACGAACTGGCCCTGCCCTCCAAATATGTGAACTT
CCTGTACCTGGCCAGCCACTATGAGAAGCTGAAGGGCTCCCCCGAGGATAATGAGCAGAAACAGCTGTTT
GTGGAACAGCACAAGCACTACCTGGACGAGATCATCGAGCAGATCAGCGAGTTCTCCAAGAGAGTGATCC
TGGCCGACGCTAATCTGGACAAAGTGCTGTCCGCCTACAACAAGCACCGGGATAAGCCCATCAGAGAGCA
GGCCGAGAATATCATCCACCTGTTTACCCTGACCAATCTGGGAGCCCCTGCCGCCTTCAAGTACTTTGAC
ACCACCATCAACCGGAAGCAGTACAACACCACCAAAGAGGTGCTGGACGCCACCCTGATCAGACAGAGCA
TCACCGGCCTGTACGAGACACGGATCGACCTGTCTCAGCTGGGAGGCGACGGATCCGGCGGAGGCGGAAG
CGGGAAAAGAACCGCCGACGGCAGCGAATTCGAGCCCAAGAAGAAGAGGAAAGTCTCGAGCGGAGGCGAC
TACAAAGACCATGACGGTGATTATAAAGATCATGACATCGATTACAAGGATGACGATGACAAGGGAGGCG
GTGGAAGCGGCGCAACAAACTTCTCTCTGCTGAAACAAGCCGGAGATGTCGAAGAGAATCCTGGACCGAT
GGTGAGCAAGGGCGAGGAGCTGTTCACCGGGGTGGTGCCCATCCTGGTCGAGCTGGACGGCGACGTAAAC
GGCCACAAGTTCAGCGTGTCCGGCGAGGGCGAGGGCGATGCCACCTACGGCAAGCTGACCCTGAAGTTCA
TCTGCACCACCGGCAAGCTGCCCGTGCCCTGGCCCACCCTCGTGACCACCCTGACCTACGGCGTGCAGTG
CTTCAGCCGCTACCCCGACCACATGAAGCAGCACGACTTCTTCAAGTCCGCCATGCCCGAAGGCTACGTC
CAGGAGCGCACCATCTTCTTCAAGGACGACGGCAACTACAAGACCCGCGCCGAGGTGAAGTTCGAGGGCG
ACACCCTGGTGAACCGCATCGAGCTGAAGGGCATCGACTTCAAGGAGGACGGCAACATCCTGGGGCACAA
GCTGGAGTACAACTACAACAGCCACAACGTCTATATCATGGCCGACAAGCAGAAGAACGGCATCAAGGTG
AACTTCAAGATCCGCCACAACATCGAGGACGGCAGCGTGCAGCTCGCCGACCACTACCAGCAGAACACCC
CCATCGGCGACGGCCCCGTGCTGCTGCCCGACAACCACTACCTGAGCACCCAGTCCGCCCTGAGCAAAGA
CCCCAACGAGAAGCGCGATCACATGGTCCTGCTGGAGTTCGTGACCGCCGCCGGGATCACTCTCGGCATG
GACGAGCTGTACAAGTGACCGGTCATCATCACCATCACCATTGAGTTTAAACCCGCTGATCAGCCTCGAC
TGTGCCTTCTAGTTGCCAGCCATCTGTTGTTTGCCCCTCCCCCGTGCCTTCCTTGACCCTGGAAGGTGCC
ACTCCCACTGTCCTTTCCTAATAAAATGAGGAAATTGCATCGCATTGTCTGAGTAGGTGTCATTCTATTC
TGGGGGGTGGGGTGGGGCAGGACAGCAAGGGGGAGGATTGGGAAGACAATAGCAGGCATGCTGGGGATGC
GGTGGGCTCTATGGCTTCTGAGGCGGAAAGAACCAGCTGGGGCTCGATACCGTCGACCTCTAGCTAGAGC
TTGGCGTAATCATGGTCATAGCTGTTTCCTGTGTGAAATTGTTATCCGCTCACAATTCCACACAACATAC
GAGCCGGAAGCATAAAGTGTAAAGCCTAGGGTGCCTAATGAGTGAGCTAACTCACATTAATTGCGTTGCG
CTCACTGCCCGCTTTCCAGTCGGGAAACCTGTCGTGCCAGCTGCATTAATGAATCGGCCAACGCGCGGGG
AGAGGCGGTTTGCGTATTGGGCGCTCTTCCGCTTCCTCGCTCACTGACTCGCTGCGCTCGGTCGTTCGGC
TGCGGCGAGCGGTATCAGCTCACTCAAAGGCGGTAATACGGTTATCCACAGAATCAGGGGATAACGCAGG
AAAGAACATGTGAGCAAAAGGCCAGCAAAAGGCCAGGAACCGTAAAAAGGCCGCGTTGCTGGCGTTTTTC
CATAGGCTCCGCCCCCCTGACGAGCATCACAAAAATCGACGCTCAAGTCAGAGGTGGCGAAACCCGACAG
GACTATAAAGATACCAGGCGTTTCCCCCTGGAAGCTCCCTCGTGCGCTCTCCTGTTCCGACCCTGCCGCT
TACCGGATACCTGTCCGCCTTTCTCCCTTCGGGAAGCGTGGCGCTTTCTCATAGCTCACGCTGTAGGTAT
CTCAGTTCGGTGTAGGTCGTTCGCTCCAAGCTGGGCTGTGTGCACGAACCCCCCGTTCAGCCCGACCGCT
GCGCCTTATCCGGTAACTATCGTCTTGAGTCCAACCCGGTAAGACACGACTTATCGCCACTGGCAGCAGC
CACTGGTAACAGGATTAGCAGAGCGAGGTATGTAGGCGGTGCTACAGAGTTCTTGAAGTGGTGGCCTAAC
TACGGCTACACTAGAAGAACAGTATTTGGTATCTGCGCTCTGCTGAAGCCAGTTACCTTCGGAAAAAGAG
TTGGTAGCTCTTGATCCGGCAAACAAACCACCGCTGGTAGCGGTGGTTTTTTTGTTTGCAAGCAGCAGAT
TACGCGCAGAAAAAAAGGATCTCAAGAAGATCCTTTGATCTTTTCTACGGGGTCTGACACTCAGTGGAAC
GAAAACTCACGTTAAGGGATTTTGGTCATGAGATTATCAAAAAGGATCTTCACCTAGATCCTTTTAAATT
AAAAATGAAGTTTTAAATCAATCTAAAGTATATATGAGTAAACTTGGTCTGACAGTTACCAATGCTTAAT
CAGTGAGGCACCTATCTCAGCGATCTGTCTATTTCGTTCATCCATAGTTGCCTGACTCCCCGTCGTGTAG
ATAACTACGATACGGGAGGGCTTACCATCTGGCCCCAGTGCTGCAATGATACCGCGAGACCCACGCTCAC
CGGCTCCAGATTTATCAGCAATAAACCAGCCAGCCGGAAGGGCCGAGCGCAGAAGTGGTCCTGCAACTTT
ATCCGCCTCCATCCAGTCTATTAATTGTTGCCGGGAAGCTAGAGTAAGTAGTTCGCCAGTTAATAGTTTG
CGCAACGTTGTTGCCATTGCTACAGGCATCGTGGTGTCACGCTCGTCGTTTGGTATGGCTTCATTCAGCT
CCGGTTCCCAACGATCAAGGCGAGTTACATGATCCCCCATGTTGTGCAAAAAAGCGGTTAGCTCCTTCGG
TCCTCCGATCGTTGTCAGAAGTAAGTTGGCCGCAGTGTTATCACTCATGGTTATGGCAGCACTGCATAAT
TCTCTTACTGTCATGCCATCCGTAAGATGCTTTTCTGTGACTGGTGAGTACTCAACCAAGTCATTCTGAG
AATAGTGTATGCGGCGACCGAGTTGCTCTTGCCCGGCGTCAATACGGGATAATACCGCGCCACATAGCAG
AACTTTAAAAGTGCTCATCATTGGAAAACGTTCTTCGGGGCGAAAACTCTCAAGGATCTTACCGCTGTTG
AGATCCAGTTCGATGTAACCCACTCGTGCACCCAACTGATCTTCAGCATCTTTTACTTTCACCAGCGTTT
CTGGGTGAGCAAAAACAGGAAGGCAAAATGCCGCAAAAAAGGGAATAAGGGCGACACGGAAATGTTGAAT
ACTCATACTCTTCCTTTTTCAATATTATTGAAGCATTTATCAGGGTTATTGTCTCATGAGCGGATACATA
TTTGAATGTATTTAGAAAAATAAACAAATAGGGGTTCCGCGCACATTTCCCCGAAAAGTGCCACCTGACG
TCGACGGATCGGGAGATCGATCTCCCGATCCCCTAGGGTCGACTCTCAGTACAATCTGCTCTGATGCCGC
ATAGTTAAGCCAGTATCTGCTCCCTGCTTGTGTGTTGGAGGTCGCTGAGTAGTGCGCGAGCAAAATTTAA
GCTACAACAAGGCAAGGCTTGACCGACAATTGCATGAAGAATCTGCTTAGGGTTAGGCGTTTTGCGCTGC
TTCGCGATGTACGGGCCAGATATACGCGTTGACATTGATTATTGACTAGTTATTAATAGTAATCAATTAC
GGGGTCATTAGTTCATAGCCCATATATGGAGTTCCGCGTTACATAACTTACGGTAAATGGCCCGCCTGGC
TGACCGCCCAACGACCCCCGCCCATTGACGTCAATAATGACGTATGTTCCCATAGTAACGCCAATAGGGA
CTTTCCATTGACGTCAATGGGTGGAGTATTTACGGTAAACTGCCCACTTGGCAGTACATCAAGTGTATC
Features (pLannotate 1.2.2; 18 found; start..end, strand, type, name):
    132..335     +  promoter       CMV promoter: human cytomegalovirus (CMV) immediate early promoter
    377..395     +  promoter       T7 promoter: promoter for bacteriophage T7 RNA polymerase
    466..957     +  CDS            tadA: TADA_ECOLI - Also known as yfhC. Experimental evidence at protein level: Swiss-Prot protein existence level 1. Catalyzes the deamination of adenosine to inosine at the wobble position 34 of tRNA(Arg2). Essential for cell viability. From Escherichia coli (strain K12).
   1060..5160    +  CDS            Cas9: Cas9 (Csn1) endonuclease from the Streptococcus pyogenes Type II CRISPR/Cas system generates RNA-guided double strand breaks in DNA
   5248..5313    +  CDS            3xFLAG: three tandem FLAG® epitope tags, followed by an enterokinase cleavage site
   5389..6105    +  CDS            EGFP: EGFP is a basic (constitutively fluorescent) green fluorescent protein published in 1996, derived from Aequorea victoria. It is reported to be a rapidly-maturing weak dimer with moderate acid sensitivity.
   6160..6384    +  polyA_signal   bGH poly(A) signal: bovine growth hormone polyadenylation signal
   6388..6409    +  promoter       SV40 promoter (fragment): SV40 enhancer and early promoter
   6414..6430    +  misc_feature   MCS (fragment): pBluescript multiple cloning site
   6479..6495    -  protein_bind   lac operator: The lac repressor binds to the lac operator to inhibit transcription in E. coli. This inhibition can be relieved by adding lactose or isopropyl-β-D-thiogalactopyranoside (IPTG). lac repressor encoded by lacI
   6503..6533    -  promoter       lac promoter: promoter for the E. coli lac operon
   6548..6569    -  protein_bind   CAP binding site: CAP binding activates transcription in the presence of cAMP. E. coli catabolite activator protein
   6582..6674    -  CDS            lacI (fragment): lac repressor; lacI; The lac repressor binds to the lac operator to inhibit transcription in E. coli. This inhibition can be relieved by adding lactose or isopropyl-β-D-thiogalactopyranoside (IPTG).
   6857..7445    -  rep_origin     ori: high-copy-number ColE1/pMB1/pBR322/pUC origin of replication
   7616..8476    -  CDS            AmpR: β-lactamase; bla; confers resistance to ampicillin, carbenicillin, and related antibiotics
   8477..8581    -  promoter       AmpR promoter: bla
   8652..8696    -  misc_feature   bom (fragment): basis of mobility region from pBR322
   8851..131     +  enhancer       CMV enhancer (across the origin): human cytomegalovirus immediate early enhancer
