[The description below was written by a language model from this plasmid's Addgene catalogue record and pLannotate feature annotations shown in this document.]
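Description:
pCMV-T7-ABE8e-SpCas9-NRCH-P2A-EGFP (RMD57) is a 9.1 kb mammalian expression and in vitro transcription plasmid encoding a human codon-optimized adenine (A-to-G) base editor. It was assembled by Gibson cloning in the pCMV_ABEmax_P2A_GFP backbone. It is propagated in E. coli through a high-copy ColE1/pUC-type origin and selected with ampicillin via the β-lactamase (AmpR) gene. Short lac promoter/operator, lacI, SV40 promoter, MCS and bom fragments in the annotation appear to be backbone remnants with no stated role in the payload.

The single open reading frame sits downstream of the CMV enhancer/promoter, which drives expression in transfected mammalian cells. A T7 promoter placed just after it allows the same coding sequence to be transcribed in vitro into mRNA. The frame begins with an N-terminal bipartite NLS and an E. coli TadA-derived deaminase domain carrying the ABE8e mutations. This is fused to a SpCas9 nickase (D10A) bearing the NRCH substitution set (I322V through H1349R as listed in the record), an engineered variant named for its altered PAM preference. A C-terminal BPNLS follows, then a P2A self-cleaving peptide and EGFP, so that fluorescence reports editor expression as a separate protein and allows transfected cells to be identified or sorted. The automated annotation also calls a 3xFLAG tag between Cas9 and EGFP, which the catalogue fields do not mention. A bGH polyadenylation signal terminates the transcript.

No guide RNA cassette is annotated, so a guide would have to be supplied separately. The associated publication concerns optimization of base editors for functional correction of SMN2 as a treatment approach for spinal muscular atrophy.
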