Addgene plasmid #197504: pCMV-T7-ABE8e-SpCas9-NRCH-P2A-EGFP (RMD57)
Purpose: CMV and T7 promoter expression plasmid for human codon optimized ABE8e A-to-G base editor with nSpCas9-NRCH(D10A) and P2A-EGFP
Depositing lab: Benjamin Kleinstiver. Depositing organization: Massachusetts General Hospital. Publication: Optimization of base editors for the functional correction of SMN2 as a treatment for spinal muscular atrophy. Alves CRR, Ha LL, Yaworski R, Sutton ER, Lazzarotto CR, Christie KA, Reilly A, Beauvais A, Doll RM, de la Cruz D, Maguire CA, Swoboda KJ, Tsai SQ, Kothary R, Kleinstiver BP. Nat Biomed Eng. 2023 Dec 6. doi: 10.1038/s41551-023-01132-z. PubMed 38057426.
Backbone
  Vector backbone: pCMV_ABEmax_P2A_GFP (Addgene Plasmid #112101)
  Vector type: Mammalian Expression, CRISPR ; in vitro transcription; T7 promoter
Growth in bacteria
  Bacterial resistance: Ampicillin, 100 μg/mL
  Growth temperature: 37°C
  Growth strain: DH5alpha
  Copy number: High Copy
Gene/Insert
  Gene/Insert name: pCMV-T7-ABE8e-NRCH-P2A-EGFP (alt names: RMD57; ABE8e-NRCH)
  Species: Synthetic
  Mutation: ABE8e mutations in TadA and nSpCas9-NRCH(D10A/I322V/S409I/E427G/R654L/R753G/R1114G/D1135N/E1219V/D1332N/R1335Q/T1337N/S1338T/H1349R)
  Promoter: CMV and T7
  Tag / fusion protein: BPNLS (N terminal on insert); BPNLS-P2A-EGFP (C terminal on insert)
  Cloning method: Gibson Cloning
  Sequencing primers: 5′ oBK6928-CCAAGTCTCCACCCCATTGACG; 3′ oBK219-GGGAGTGGCACCTTCCAGGGTC
Terms and licenses: Academic/Nonprofit Terms; Industry Terms: Not Available to Industry
Depositor comments: Please visit https://www.biorxiv.org/content/10.1101/2023.01.20.524978v1 for bioRxiv preprint.
How to cite: pCMV-T7-ABE8e-SpCas9-NRCH-P2A-EGFP (RMD57) was a gift from Benjamin Kleinstiver (Addgene plasmid # 197504 ; http://n2t.net/addgene:197504 ; RRID:Addgene_197504)
